>Addgene plasmid #1447 | pPD49_78 | depositor full sequence | sequence record 58 | Author sequence
ATGACCATGATTACGCCAAGCTTGCATGCCTGCAGGTCGACTCTAGAGGATCAAGAGCATTTGAATCAGA
ATATGGAGAACGGAGCATGAGCATTTTCGAAGTTTTTTAGATGCACTAGAACAAAGCGTGTTGGCTTCCT
CTGAGCCCGCTTTCCTTATATACCCGCATTCTGCAGCCTTACAGAATGTTCTAGAAGGTCCTAGATGCAT
TCGTTTGAAAATACTCCCGGTGGGTGCAAAGAGACGCAGACGGAAAATGTATCTGGGTCTCTTTATTGTG
TACACTACTTTTCCATGTACCGAATGTGAGTCGCCCTCCTTTTGCAACAAGCAGCTCGAATGTTCTAGAA
AAAGGTGGAAAATAGTATAAATACCGTTGAAAATAAATACCGAACAACATTTGCTCTAATTGTGAAATTA
GAAATCTTCAAACTATAATCATCTCACTGGATCCCCGGGATTGGCCAAAGGACCCAAAGGTATGTTTCGA
ATGATACTAACATAACATAGAACATTTTCAGGAGGACCCTTGGCTAGCGTCGACGGTACCATGGTATTGA
TATCTGAGCTCCGCATCGGCCGCTGTCATCAGATCGCCATCTCGCGCCCGTGCCTCTGACTTCTAAGTCC
AATTACTCTTCAACATCCCTACATGCTCTTTCTCCCTGTGCTCCCACCCCCTATTTTTGTTATTATCAAA
AAACTTCTCTTAATTTCTTTGTTTTTTAGCTTCTTTTAAGTCACCTCTAACAATGAAATTGTGTAGATTC
AAAAATAGAATTAATTCGTAATAAAAAGTCGAAAAAAATTGTGCTCCCTCCCCCCATTAATAATAATTCT
ATCCCAAAATCTACACAATGTTCTGTGTACACTTCTTATGTTTTTTACTTCTGATAAATTTTTTTGAAAC
ATCATAGAAAAAACCGCACACAAAATACCTTATCATATGTTACGTTTCAGTTTATGACCGCAATTTTTAT
TTCTTCGCACGTCTGGGCCTCTCATGACGTCAAATCATGCTCATCGTGAAAAAGTTTTGGAGTATTTTTG
GAATTTTTCAATCAAGTGAAAGTTTATGAAATTAATTTTCCTGCTTTTGCTTTTTGGGGTTTCCCCTATT
GTTTGTCAAGATTTCGAGGACGGCGTTTTTCTTGCTAAAATCACAAGTATTGATGAGCACGATGCAAGAA
AGATCGGAAGAAGGTTTGGGTTTGAGGCTCAGTGGAAGGTGAGTAGAAGTTGATAATTTGAAAGTGGAGT
AGTGTCTATGGGGTTTTTGCCTTAAATGACAGAATACATTCCCAATATACCAAACATAACTGTTTCCTAC
TAGTCGGCCGTACGGGCCCTTTCGTCTCGCGCGTTTCGGTGATGACGGTGAAAACCTCTGACACATGCAG
CTCCCGGAGACGGTCACAGCTTGTCTGTAAGCGGATGCCGGGAGCAGACAAGCCCGTCAGGGCGCGTCAG
CGGGTGTTGGCGGGTGTCGGGGCTGGCTTAACTATGCGGCATCAGAGCAGATTGTACTGAGAGTGCACCA
TATGCGGTGTGAAATACCGCACAGATGCGTAAGGAGAAAATACCGCATCAGGCGGCCTTAAGGGCCTCGT
GATACGCCTATTTTTATAGGTTAATGTCATGATAATAATGGTTTCTTAGACGTCAGGTGGCACTTTTCGG
GGAAATGTGCGCGGAACCCCTATTTGTTTATTTTTCTAAATACATTCAAATATGTATCCGCTCATGAGAC
AATAACCCTGATAAATGCTTCAATAATATTGAAAAAGGAAGAGTATGAGTATTCAACATTTCCGTGTCGC
CCTTATTCCCTTTTTTGCGGCATTTTGCCTTCCTGTTTTTGCTCACCCAGAAACGCTGGTGAAAGTAAAA
GATGCTGAAGATCAGTTGGGTGCACGAGTGGGTTACATCGAACTGGATCTCAACAGCGGTAAGATCCTTG
AGAGTTTTCGCCCCGAAGAACGTTTTCCAATGATGAGCACTTTTAAAGTTCTGCTATGTGGCGCGGTATT
ATCCCGTATTGACGCCGGGCAAGAGCAACTCGGTCGCCGCATACACTATTCTCAGAATGACTTGGTTGAG
TACTCACCAGTCACAGAAAAGCATCTTACGGATGGCATGACAGTAAGAGAATTATGCAGTGCTGCCATAA
CCATGAGTGATAACACTGCGGCCAACTTACTTCTGACAACGATCGGAGGACCGAAGGAGCTAACCGCTTT
TTTGCACAACATGGGGGATCATGTAACTCGCCTTGATCGTTGGGAACCGGAGCTGAATGAAGCCATACCA
AACGACGAGCGTGACACCACGATGCCTGTAGCAATGGCAACAACGTTGCGCAAACTATTAACTGGCGAAC
TACTTACTCTAGCTTCCCGGCAACAATTAATAGACTGGATGGAGGCGGATAAAGTTGCAGGACCACTTCT
GCGCTCGGCCCTTCCGGCTGGCTGGTTTATTGCTGATAAATCTGGAGCCGGTGAGCGTGGGTCTCGCGGT
ATCATTGCAGCACTGGGGCCAGATGGTAAGCCCTCCCGTATCGTAGTTATCTACACGACGGGGAGTCAGG
CAACTATGGATGAACGAAATAGACAGATCGCTGAGATAGGTGCCTCACTGATTAAGCATTGGTAACTGTC
AGACCAAGTTTACTCATATATACTTTAGATTGATTTAAAACTTCATTTTTAATTTAAAAGGATCTAGGTG
AAGATCCTTTTTGATAATCTCATGACCAAAATCCCTTAACGTGAGTTTTCGTTCCACTGAGCGTCAGACC
CCGTAGAAAAGATCAAAGGATCTTCTTGAGATCCTTTTTTTCTGCGCGTAATCTGCTGCTTGCAAACAAA
AAAACCACCGCTACCAGCGGTGGTTTGTTTGCCGGATCAAGAGCTACCAACTCTTTTTCCGAAGGTAACT
GGCTTCAGCAGAGCGCAGATACCAAATACTGTCCTTCTAGTGTAGCCGTAGTTAGGCCACCACTTCAAGA
ACTCTGTAGCACCGCCTACATACCTCGCTCTGCTAATCCTGTTACCAGTGGCTGCTGCCAGTGGCGATAA
GTCGTGTCTTACCGGGTTGGACTCAAGACGATAGTTACCGGATAAGGCGCAGCGGTCGGGCTGAACGGGG
GGTTCGTGCACACAGCCCAGCTTGGAGCGAACGACCTACACCGAACTGAGATACCTACAGCGTGAGCATT
GAGAAAGCGCCACGCTTCCCGAAGGGAGAAAGGCGGACAGGTATCCGGTAAGCGGCAGGGTCGGAACAGG
AGAGCGCACGAGGGAGCTTCCAGGGGGAAACGCCTGGTATCTTTATAGTCCTGTCGGGTTTCGCCACCTC
TGACTTGAGCGTCGATTTTTGTGATGCTCGTCAGGGGGGCGGAGCCTATGGAAAAACGCCAGCAACGCGG
CCTTTTTACGGTTCCTGGCCTTTTGCTGGCCTTTTGCTCACATGTTCTTTCCTGCGTTATCCCCTGATTC
TGTGGATAACCGTATTACCGCCTTTGAGTGAGCTGATACCGCTCGCCGCAGCCGAACGACCGAGCGCAGC
GAGTCAGTGAGCGAGGAAGCGGAAGAGCGCCCAATACGCAAACCGCCTCTCCCCGCGCGTTGGCCGATTC
ATTAATGCAGCTGGCACGACAGGTTTCCCGACTGGAAAGCGGGCAGTGAGCGCAACGCAATTAATGTGAG
TTAGCTCACTCATTAGGCACCCCAGGCTTTACACTTTATGCTTCCGGCTCGTATGTTGTGTGGAATTGTG
AGCGGATAACAATTTCACACAGGAAACAGCT
Features (pLannotate 1.2.2; 11 found; start..end, strand, type, name):
     18..52      -  misc_feature   MCS (fragment): pUC18/19 multiple cloning site
   1076..1228    +  CDS            aex-5 (fragment): AEX5_CAEEL - Also known as kpc-3 From Caenorhabditis elegans.
   1356..1391    +  CDS            rop (fragment): Rop protein, which maintains plasmids at low copy number; rop
   1493..1592    +  misc_feature   bom (fragment): basis of mobility region from pBR322
   1690..1794    +  promoter       AmpR promoter: bla
   1795..2655    +  CDS            AmpR: β-lactamase; bla; confers resistance to ampicillin, carbenicillin, and related antibiotics
   2826..3414    +  rep_origin     ori: high-copy-number ColE1/pMB1/pBR322/pUC origin of replication
   3597..3689    +  CDS            lacI (fragment): lac repressor; lacI; The lac repressor binds to the lac operator to inhibit transcription in E. coli. This inhibition can be relieved by adding lactose or isopropyl-β-D-thiogalactopyranoside (IPTG).
   3702..3723    +  protein_bind   CAP binding site: CAP binding activates transcription in the presence of cAMP. E. coli catabolite activator protein
   3738..3768    +  promoter       lac promoter: promoter for the E. coli lac operon
   3776..3792    +  protein_bind   lac operator: The lac repressor binds to the lac operator to inhibit transcription in E. coli. This inhibition can be relieved by adding lactose or isopropyl-β-D-thiogalactopyranoside (IPTG). lac repressor encoded by lacI
