[The description below was written by a language model from this plasmid's Addgene catalogue record and pLannotate feature annotations shown in this document.]
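Description:
pPD49_78 is an empty-backbone worm expression vector from the 1995 Fire Lab Vector Kit, intended for expressing cloned sequences in Caenorhabditis elegans. The catalogue lists the backbone as unknown with a size of about 3.8 kb, which closely matches the 3,811-nt depositor sequence. It carries no insert; a gene of interest is introduced by restriction enzyme cloning. In E. coli the plasmid replicates from a ColE1/pMB1-type origin and is selected with ampicillin through a β-lactamase gene driven by its own promoter. Short remnants of pBR322/pUC-type ancestry are also annotated, including fragments of rop, the bom region and lacI, a CAP binding site, the lac promoter and operator, and part of a pUC18/19 polylinker. The record lists the copy number as unknown.

The worm-specific elements are named only in the catalogue's tag field: hsp16-41 5' and hsp16-2 5' sequences, IVSA, and an entry "rf2128" that the record does not explain. The hsp16 genes are small heat-shock protein genes of C. elegans, and their 5' regulatory regions are commonly used to give heat-inducible transgene expression, so the vector is presumably meant for placing an inserted coding sequence under heat-shock control. IVSA most likely denotes a synthetic intron, a type of element used in this vector series to improve expression. None of these parts was recognised by the automated annotation, which leaves most of the region between the polylinker fragment and the bacterial backbone unlabelled. The only worm-derived hit there is a short fragment matching aex-5, whose role is not stated. The kit documentation cited by the depositor would be needed to confirm the exact arrangement of the cloning sites and any 3' processing sequences.
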