Addgene plasmid #1447: pPD49_78
Purpose: (Empty Backbone)
Depositing lab: Andrew Fire. Depositing organization: Carnegie Institution for Science.
Backbone
  Vector backbone: Unknown
  Backbone size (bp): 3818
  Vector type: Worm Expression
Growth in bacteria
  Bacterial resistance: Ampicillin, 100 μg/mL
  Growth temperature: 37°C
  Growth strain: DH5alpha
  Copy number: Unknown
Gene/Insert
  Gene/Insert name: None
  Tag / fusion protein: hsp16-415', hsp16-25', IVSA, rf2128
  Cloning method: Restriction Enzyme
Terms and licenses: Academic/Nonprofit Terms; Industry Terms: Not Available to Industry
Depositor comments: See Fire Lab Vector Kit Documentation 1995. Fire Lab Miniprep Number pPD49.78, Ligation number NONE.
How to cite: pPD49_78 was a gift from Andrew Fire (Addgene plasmid # 1447 ; http://n2t.net/addgene:1447 ; RRID:Addgene_1447)
