>Addgene plasmid #1447 | pPD49_78 | addgene partial sequence | sequence record 16588 | 1447_m13reverse
GCTGCGGTCGACTCTAGAGGATCAAGAGCATTTGAATCAGAATATGGAGAACGGAGCATGAGCATTTTCG
AAGTTTTTTAGATGCACTAGAACAAAGCGTGTTGGCTTCCTCTGAGCCCGCTTTCCTTATATACCCGCAT
TCTGCAGCCTTACAGAATGTTCTAGAAGGTCCTAGATGCATTCGTTTGAAAATACTCCCGGTGGGTGCAA
AGAGACGCAGACGGAAAATGTATCTGGGTCTCTTTAATGTGTACACTACTTTTCCATGTACCGAATGTGA
GTCGCCCTCCTTTTGCAACAAGCAGCTCGAATGTTCTAGAAAAAGGTGGAAAATAGTATAAATACCGTTG
AAAATAAATACCGAACAACATTTGCTCTAATTGTGAAATTAGAAATCTTCAAACTATAATCATCTCACTG
GATCCCCGGGATTGGCCAAAGGACCCAAAGGTATGTTTCGAATGATACTAACATAACATAGAACATTTTC
AGGAGGACCCTTGGCTAGCGTCGACGGTACCATGGTATTGATATCTGAGCTCCGCATCGGCCGCTGTCAT
CAGATCGCCATCTCGCGCCCGTGCCTCTGACTTCTAAGTCCAATTACTCTTCAACATCCCTACATGCTCT
TTCTCCCTGTGCTCCCACCCCCTATTTTTGTTATTATCAAAAAACTTCTCTTAATTTCTTTGTTTTTTAG
CTTCTTTTAAGTCACCTCTAACAATGAAATTGTGTAGATTCAAAAATAGAATTAATTCGTAATAAAAAGT
CGAAAAAAATTGTGCTCCCTCCCCCCATTAATAATAATTCTATCCCAAAATCTACACAATGTTCTGTGTA
CACTTCTTATGTTTTTTACTTCTGATAAATTTTTTTGAAACATCATAGAAAAAACCGCACACAAAATACC
TTATCATATGTTACGTTTCAGTTTATGACCGCAATTTTTATTTCT
